Addgene plasmid #128429: pDONRG_P4-P1R:TBA2p
Purpose: Gateway (Invitrogen) promoter clone (pDONRG_P4-P1R) containing the TBA2 (At1g62060) promoter sequence (1346 base pairs), for use in Three-way Gateway cloning.
Depositing lab: George Haughn. Depositing organization: University of British Columbia. Publication: Assessing the utility of seed coat-specific promoters to engineer cell wall polysaccharide composition of mucilage. McGee R, Dean GH, Mansfield SD, Haughn GW. Plant Mol Biol. 2019 Aug 17. pii: 10.1007/s11103-019-00909-8. doi: 10.1007/s11103-019-00909-8. PubMed 31422517.
Backbone
  Vector backbone: pDONRG_P4-P1R
  Backbone manufacturer: Invitrogen modified by doi:10.1271/bbb.70678
  Backbone size w/o insert (bp): 5892
  Total vector size (bp): 5104
  Modifications to backbone: 151 bp within the attR1 sequence there is a thymine to cysteine modification which does not impact the gateway reaction.
  Vector type: Gateway promoter entry clone
Growth in bacteria
  Bacterial resistance: Gentamicin, 10 μg/mL
  Growth temperature: 37°C
  Growth strain: DH5alpha
  Growth instructions: For selection use 7 ug/ml Gentamicin
  Copy number: High Copy
Gene/Insert
  Gene/Insert name: TESTA ABUNDANT 2 (alt names: TBA2; AT1G62060.1; O04575 (Uniprot))
  Species: A. thaliana (mustard weed)
  Insert size (bp): 1346
  GenBank ID: AY125570.1 NCBI GeneID: 842502
  Entrez Gene: AT1G62060 (a.k.a. AT1G62060, F19K23.1, F19K23_1)
  Promoter: TESTA ABUNDANT 2
  Cloning method: Gateway Cloning
  Sequencing primers: 5′ M13F: 5’-TGTAAAACGACGGCCAGT-3’; 3′ M13R-pUC: 5’-CAGGAAACAGCTATGAC-3’
Terms and licenses: Academic/Nonprofit Terms; Industry Terms
Depositor comments: For use with Three-way Multi-site Gateway Cloning (Invitrogen).
How to cite: pDONRG_P4-P1R:TBA2p was a gift from George Haughn (Addgene plasmid # 128429 ; http://n2t.net/addgene:128429 ; RRID:Addgene_128429)
