[The description below was written by a language model from this plasmid's Addgene catalogue record and pLannotate feature annotations shown in this document.]
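Description:
pDONRG_P4-P1R:TBA2p is a Gateway promoter entry clone for three-way MultiSite Gateway assembly. It was made by BP recombination of the Arabidopsis thaliana TESTA ABUNDANT 2 (TBA2, At1g62060) promoter into pDONRG_P4-P1R, a gentamicin-selectable derivative of the Invitrogen pDONR P4-P1R donor vector. The plasmid is 5,104 bp and replicates in E. coli from a high-copy ColE1/pUC-type origin. Selection is by gentamicin. The feature table shows an intact gentamicin acetyltransferase gene (aacC1) with the class 1 integron Pc promoter, inserted so that it splits the original kanamycin resistance gene into two fragments. This is consistent with the kanamycin marker having been replaced by disruption. Short annotated fragments of RSF ori, lacI and lacZα are most likely partial matches to backbone sequence rather than functional parts.

The payload is the 1,346 bp TBA2 promoter, with no coding sequence or reporter attached. In the annotation it corresponds to the unannotated interval between an attL-type site containing the attB4 core (the attL4 side) and attR1. Upstream rrnB T1 and T2 terminators insulate the cassette from read-through transcription, and a T7 promoter lies just beyond attR1. The depositor notes a single-base change within attR1 that does not impair recombination.

In an LR reaction, the attL4/attR1 module places the promoter in the first position, upstream of a gene entry clone and a third entry clone, within a compatible destination vector. The associated work evaluated seed coat-specific promoters for engineering the cell wall polysaccharide composition of seed mucilage. This clone therefore serves as a modular source of the TBA2 promoter for driving transgenes in Arabidopsis.
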