Features (pLannotate 1.2.2; 15 found; start..end, strand, type, name):
      7..115     +  rep_origin     RSF ori (fragment): Plasmids containing the RSF 1030 origin of replication can be propagated in E. coli cells that contain additional plasmids with compatible origins.
    117..209     +  CDS            lacI (fragment): lac repressor; lacI; The lac repressor binds to the lac operator to inhibit transcription in E. coli. This inhibition can be relieved by adding lactose or isopropyl-β-D-thiogalactopyranoside (IPTG).
    264..291     -  terminator     rrnB T2 terminator: transcription terminator T2 from the E. coli rrnB gene
    423..466     +  terminator     rrnB T1 terminator: Escherichia coli rrnB; transcription terminator T1 from the E. coli rrnB gene
    513..549     -  CDS            lacZα (fragment): LacZα fragment of β-galactosidase; lacZ fragment
    588..673     +  protein_bind   attL1 (fragment): mutant version of attL; recombination site for the Gateway® LR reaction LR Clonase™
    664..684     +  protein_bind   attB4: mutant version of attB; core recombination site for the Gateway® BP reaction BP Clonase™
   2031..2154    +  protein_bind   attR1: mutant version of attR; recombination site for the Gateway® LR reaction LR Clonase™
   2227..2245    -  promoter       T7 promoter: promoter for bacteriophage T7 RNA polymerase
   2379..3005    +  CDS            KanR (fragment): aminoglycoside phosphotransferase; aph(3')-Ia; confers resistance to kanamycin in bacteria or G418 (Geneticin®) in eukaryotes
   3039..3572    -  CDS            GmR: gentamycin acetyltransferase; aacC1; confers resistance to gentamycin
   3761..3789    -  promoter       Pc promoter: intI1 (promoter lies within the coding sequence); class 1 integron promoter
   3767..4114    -  CDS            YPR2_ECOLX (fragment): Protein predicted: Swiss-Prot protein existence level 4. From Escherichia coli.
   4119..4303    +  CDS            KanR (fragment): aminoglycoside phosphotransferase; aph(3')-Ia; confers resistance to kanamycin in bacteria or G418 (Geneticin®) in eukaryotes
   4450..5038    +  rep_origin     ori: high-copy-number ColE1/pMB1/pBR322/pUC origin of replication
>Addgene plasmid #128429 | pDONRG_P4-P1R:TBA2p | addgene full sequence | sequence record 257615 | Addgene NGS Result
CCTGCGTTATCCCCTGATTCTGTGGATAACCGTATTACCGCCTTTGAGTGAGCTGATACCGCTCGCCGCA
GCCGAACGACCGAGCGCAGCGAGTCAGTGAGCGAGGAAGCGGAAGAGCGCCCAATACGCAAACCGCCTCT
CCCCGCGCGTTGGCCGATTCATTAATGCAGCTGGCACGACAGGTTTCCCGACTGGAAAGCGGGCAGTGAG
CGCAACGCAATTAATACGCGTACCGCTAGCCAGGAAGAGTTTGTAGAAACGCAAAAAGGCCATCCGTCAG
GATGGCCTTCTGCTTAGTTTGATGCCTGGCAGTTTATGGCGGGCGTCCTGCCCGCCACCCTCCGGGCCGT
TGCTTCACAACGTTCAAATCCGCTCCCGGCGGATTTGTCCTACTCAGGAGAGCGTTCACCGACAAACAAC
AGATAAAACGAAAGGCCCAGTCTTCCGACTGAGCCTTTCGTTTTATTTGATGCCTGGCAGTTCCCTACTC
TCGCGTTAACGCTAGCATGGATGTTTTCCCAGTCACGACGTTGTAAAACGACGGCCAGTCTTAAGCTCGG
GCCCGAGTTAACGCTACCATGGAGCTCCAAATAATGATTTTATTTTGACTGATAGTGACCTGTTCGTTGC
AACAAATTGATAAGCAATGCTTTTTTATAATGCCAACTTTGTATAGAAAAGTTGGTTTTGTGTTCCCTAC
ATCATACCCTATATATAGTCACACACACCTAAACACATTTTTACATCATTTTTAATAATGTCCGTGTCTG
TGTGTATTTTCTTAATTGTTACAGTGAAATAAATAAATGTGAAAGAGATTTGGTTTAAATTAGATAACTA
TTTTACTTGAGAGTGTTTAATCTGACGTACATATTGGTTAATTCAGTTCAACGTCTTATAGTGACATTAG
ATATTAATATTGATTAGATATTTTCTTACGTAATGTTCTCAAATCGGATAAATCAGTCAGTCAAGCCATT
ATAATAAAATATTATACGAAGTTATAAAAGAAGAAAAAGAACTTTTTACTAAGTTTAGAATTTATAATAT
TCAATTTTCACTTTACTAACATCGGTGATTCACCTAAAGCATTCTGTTTTACCAAGAATGTGTGTTTGCT
TTAGAATTCACAGTATTTACTTCTCACTTGATCCCGTGTGTAGTAGACAATAAAACCATGTTGTTTCGGA
GACTCATCATATTCACAAACAGATTTTCCGATTTAATAGTTCTTTTTCTTCTTTTATAATTTTCATAGTA
CTGTATCTTGTTTTAATGGCTTTGCCTTGACTGACTGATTTATCTGATTTGAGAACACTACGTAAGAAAA
CATCTAATACTATTATCTACTATCACTATATCTGTATTTAAATAACAATAGTTGTTTACCAATATCAAAA
TTACAGAGGGTGCTTAACTGCGTTTAGTATACATTTTTTATTATGTAATTTTAATTATAAATAAACCAGT
TTACAATTTGGGATTTCTTTATTAGGATTTCATAACACACCATTGTTGAAAAATGGAGATCTAAATTGAC
ATTATATATGAAAGACAATAAATAAGATACAACGTTTTATATAAACAATATGGATTATATACAATAGTTA
AAAAATCCTTAGATGTCTGTTAAACACAGCGTTTTGGTGAGTTAACTCGTATGGTATAAGTTTAAAGCAT
TCCAGTAACTATATTGGTATCAAAATCTACATTCATATTAATTCAAATAATTTTTTACGTTTACCAAAAT
AAATCCATATAAACATGCGATTGATCTTGGGCAAGAGAGGTGTTAAAATAGTATCTTGGTATGACTATTA
GTTGAAATTTGACTAATGCATTCAAGAATGTATATTTATTGTAAGAAATGCTCACGTATCTTATTTGATA
AAGAATGCTCACGTACCTTAATAAATACGTGTGCATAGAGTTTGTGTGTATATATAGATGGTTATGATCA
GGGAAGAAGAACACAACACAACTCACCTCAAACAGACAATTTAATTCCAAAAGATAAAAACAATCAAAAG
CAAGTTTGTACAAAAAAGTTGAACGAGAAACGTAAAATGATATAAATATCAATATATTAAATTAGATTTT
GCATAAAAAACAGACTACATAATACTGTAAAACACAACATATGCAGTCACTATGAACCAACTACTTAGAT
GGTATTAGTGACCTGTAGAATTCGAGCTCTAGAGCTGCAGGGCGGCCGCGATATCCCCTATAGTGAGTCG
TATTACATGGTCATAGCTGTTTCCTGGCAGCTCTGGCCCGTGTCTCAAAATCTCTGATGTTACATTGCAC
AAGATAAAAATATATCATCATGAACAATAAAACTGTCTGCTTACATAAACAGTAATACAAGGGGTGTTAT
GAGCCATATTCAACGGGAAACGTCGAGGCCGCGATTAAATTCCAACATGGATGCTGATTTATATGGGTAT
AAATGGGCTCGCGATAATGTCGGGCAATCAGGTGCGACAATCTATCGCTTGTATGGGAAGCCCGATGCGC
CAGAGTTGTTTCTGAAACATGGCAAAGGTAGCGTTGCCAATGATGTTACAGATGAGATGGTCAGACTAAA
CTGGCTGACGGAATTTATGCCTCTTCCGACCATCAAGCATTTTATCCGTACTCCTGATGATGCATGGTTA
CTCACCACTGCGATCCCCGGAAAAACAGCATTCCAGGTATTAGAAGAATATCCTGATTCAGGTGAAAATA
TTGTTGATGCGCTGGCAGTGTTCCTGCGCCGGTTGCATTCGATTCCTGTTTGTAATTGTCCTTTTAACAG
CGATCGCGTATTTCGTCTCGCTCAGGCGCAATCACGAATGAATAACGGTTTGGTTGATGCGAGTGATTTT
GATGACGAGCGTAATGGCTGGCCTGTTGAACAAGTCTGGAAAGAAATGCATAAACTTTTGCCATTCTCAC
CGGATTCAGTCGTCACTCATGGTGATTTCTCACTTGATAACCTTATTTTTGACGAGGGGAAATTAGGCCG
GGAAGCCGATCTCGGCTTGAACGAATTGTTAGGTGGCGGTACTTGGGTCGATATCAAAGTGCATCACTTC
TTCCCGTATGCCCAACTTTGTATAGAGAGCCACTGCGGGATCGTCACCGTAATCTGCTTGCACGTAGATC
ACATAAGCACCAAGCGCGTTGGCCTCATGCTTGAGGAGATTGATGAGCGCGGTGGCAATGCCCTGCCTCC
GGTGCTCGCCGGAGACTGCGAGATCATAGATATAGATCTCACTACGCGGCTGCTCAAACTTGGGCAGAAC
GTAAGCCGCGAGAGCGCCAACAACCGCTTCTTGGTCGAAGGCAGCAAGCGCGATGAATGTCTTACTACGG
AGCAAGTTCCCGAGGTAATCGGAGTCCGGCTGATGTTGGGAGTAGGTGGCTACGTCTCCGAACTCACGAC
CGAAAAGATCAAGAGCAGCCCGCATGGATTTGACTTGGTCAGGGCCGAGCCTACATGTGCGAATGATGCC
CATACTTGAGCCACCTAACTTTGTTTTAGGGCGACTGCCCTGCTGCGTAACATCGTTGCTGCTGCGTAAC
ATCGTTGCTGCTCCATAACATCAAACATCGACCCACGGCGTAACGCGCTTGCTGCTTGGATGCCCGAGGC
ATAGACTGTACAAAAAAACAGTCATAACAAGCCATGAAAACCGCCACTGCGCCGTTACCACCGCTGCGTT
CGGTCAAGGTTCTGGACCAGTTGCGTGAGCGCATACGCTACTTGCATTACAGTTTACGAACCGAACAGGC
TTATGTCAACTGGGTTCGTGCCTTCATCCGTTTCCACGGTGTGCGTCACCCGGCAACCTTGGGCAGCAGC
GAAGTCGAGGCATTTCTGTCCTGGCTGGCGAACGAGCGCAAGGTTTCGGTCTCCACGCATCGTCAGGCAT
TGGCGGCCTTGCTGTTCTTCTACGGCAAGGTGCTGTGCACGGATCTGCCCTGGCTTCAGGAGATCGGAAG
ACCTCGGCCGTCGCGGCGCTTGCCGGTGGTGCTGACCCCGGATGAAGTGGTTCGCATCCTCGGTTTTCTG
GAAGGCGAGCATCGTTTGTTCGCCCAGGACTCTAGCTATAGTTCTAGTGGTTGGCTACTAATAGGTTGTA
TTGATGTTGGACGAGTCGGAATCGCAGACCGATACCAGGATCTTGCCATCCTATGGAACTGCCTCGGTGA
GTTTTCTCCTTCATTACAGAAACGGCTTTTTCAAAAATATGGTATTGATAATCCTGATATGAATAAATTG
CAGTTTCATTTGATGCTCGATGAGTTTTTCTAATCAGAATTGGTTAATTGGTTGTAACACTGGCAGAGCA
TTACGCTGACTTGACGGGACGGCGCAAGCTCATGACCAAAATCCCTTAACGTGAGTTACGCGTCGTTCCA
CTGAGCGTCAGACCCCGTAGAAAAGATCAAAGGATCTTCTTGAGATCCTTTTTTTCTGCGCGTAATCTGC
TGCTTGCAAACAAAAAAACCACCGCTACCAGCGGTGGTTTGTTTGCCGGATCAAGAGCTACCAACTCTTT
TTCCGAAGGTAACTGGCTTCAGCAGAGCGCAGATACCAAATACTGTTCTTCTAGTGTAGCCGTAGTTAGG
CCACCACTTCAAGAACTCTGTAGCACCGCCTACATACCTCGCTCTGCTAATCCTGTTACCAGTGGCTGCT
GCCAGTGGCGATAAGTCGTGTCTTACCGGGTTGGACTCAAGACGATAGTTACCGGATAAGGCGCAGCGGT
CGGGCTGAACGGGGGGTTCGTGCACACAGCCCAGCTTGGAGCGAACGACCTACACCGAACTGAGATACCT
ACAGCGTGAGCTATGAGAAAGCGCCACGCTTCCCGAAGGGAGAAAGGCGGACAGGTATCCGGTAAGCGGC
AGGGTCGGAACAGGAGAGCGCACGAGGGAGCTTCCAGGGGGAAACGCCTGGTATCTTTATAGTCCTGTCG
GGTTTCGCCACCTCTGACTTGAGCGTCGATTTTTGTGATGCTCGTCAGGGGGGCGGAGCCTATGGAAAAA
CGCCAGCAACGCGGCCTTTTTACGGTTCCTGGCCTTTTGCTGGCCTTTTGCTCACATGTTCTTT
